>Addgene plasmid #61800 | pcDNA3.1(+) neo with Smad5 CDS | addgene partial sequence | sequence record 104106 | CMV-F 5'-CGCAAATGGGCGGTAGGCGTG-3'
CTATATAAGCAGAGCTCTCTGGCTAACTAGAGAACCCACTGCTTACTGGCTTATCGAAATTAATACGACT
CACTATAGGGAGACCCAAGCTGGCTAGCGTTTAAACTTAAGCTTGGTACCGAGCTCGGATCCACTAGTCC
AGTGTGGTGGAATTCTGCAGATATCCAGCACAGTGGCGGCCGCAAGATGACGTCAATGGCCAGCTTGTTT
TCTTTCACTAGTCCAGCCGTGAAGCGATTGTTGGGCTGGAAACAAGGTGACGAGGAAGAGAAATGGGCAG
AAAAGGCAGTGGATGCTTTAGTGAAAAAGCTGAAGAAGAAGAAGGGTGCTATGGAGGAGCTGGAGAAAGC
CTTGAGCAGCCCAGGACAGCCAAGCAAGTGTGTCACGATCCCCAGGTCCTTGGATGGACGTCTGCAAGTT
TCTCACAGGAAAGGCTTGCCCCATGTTATATATTGCCGTGTTTGGCGCTGGCCAGATTTGCAGAGCCATC
ACGAGCTAAAACCATTGGATATTTGTGAATTTCCTTTTGGATCTAAGCAAAAGGAAGTTTGTATCAATCC
ATACCACTATAAGAGAGTGGAGAGTCCAGTCTTACCTCCAGTATTAGTGCCTCGTCACAATGAATTCAAT
CCACAACACAGCCTTCTGGTTCAGTTCAGGAACCTGAGCCACAATGAACCGCACATGCCACAAAACGCCA
CGTTTCCCGATTCTTTCCACCAACCCAACAACGCTCCTTTCCCCTTATCTCCTAACAGCCCCTATCCTCC
TTCCCCTGCTAGCAGCACATATCCCAACTCCCCAGCAAGCTCTGGACCTGGAAGTCCATTTCAACTCCCA
GCTGACACCCCTCCCCCTGCCTATATGCCACCTGATGATCAGATGGCCCCAGATAATTCCCAGCCTATGG
ATACAAGCAGTAACATGATTCCTCAGACCATGCCCAGCATATCCAGCAGAGATGTTCAGCCTGTCGCCTA
TGAGGAGCCCAAACACTGGTGTTCGATTGTCTACTATGAATTAAACAATCGTGTTGGGGAAGCTTTTCAT
GCATCTTCTACTAGTGTG
