>Addgene plasmid #61800 | pcDNA3.1(+) neo with Smad5 CDS | addgene partial sequence | sequence record 104110 | BGH-rev 5'-TAGAAGGCACAGTCGAGG-3'
GTTTAAACGGGCCCTCTAGACTCGAGCTATGAAACAGAAGAAATGGGGTTCAGCGGAGAGCCCATCTGAG
TAAGGACTTTATCCAGCCACTGCAGAGGCCCGTGGAGGTGAATCTCAATCCAGCAGGGAGTACTGGTGAC
GTCCTGTCGGTGGTACTCTGCTCCCCAGCCCTTGACAAAGCTCATTCGAATGGTACACATCTTGGTGAGC
TCGTACACAGCCTCGAATCCATGGTTGACTGACTGAGCCAGAAGCTGAGCAAACTCCTGATTGTTAAAAA
TCTTGAGGCTGCAGCTGCTGGGGATCTTACAGACGGTGGTGGGATGGAAGCCATGGTGAAAGTTGCAGTT
CCTACTCTGAACAAAGATGCTGCTGTCACTAAGACACTCAGCGTACACCTCCCCACCAACGTAGTATAGA
TGAACACCTTTTCCAATATGCCGCCTAGTGTTTTCAATAGTTGAATTACGATTAACATTTGACAACAATC
CCAGGCAGAATCTACTTTTGTTATTTGAAGGATCTGTAAATCCATCTACTAACACACTAGTAGAAGATGC
ATGAAAAGCTTCCCCAACACGATTGTTTAATTCATAGTAGACAATCGAACACCAGTGTTTGGGCTCCTCA
TAGGCGACAGGCTGAACATCTCTGCTGGATATGCTGGGCATGGTCTGAGGAATCATGTTACTGCTTGTAT
CCATAGGCTGGGAATTATCTGGGGCCATCTGATCATCAGGTGGCATATAGGCAGGGGGAGGGGTGTCAGC
TGGGAGTTGAAATGGACTTCCAGGTCCAGAGCTTGCTGGGGAGTTGGGATATGTGCTGCTAGCAGGGGAA
GGAGGATAGGGGCTGTTAGGAGATAAGGGGAAAGGAGCGTTGTTGGGTTGGTGGAAAGAATCGGGAAACG
TGGCGTTTTGTGGCATGTGCGGTTCATTGTGGCTCAGGTTCCTGAACTGAACCAGAAGGCTGTGTTGTGG
ATTGAATTCATTGTGACGAGGCACTAATACTGGAGGTAAGACTGGACTCTCCACTCTCTTATAGTGGTAT
GGATTGATACAAACTTCCTTT
