[The description below was written by a language model from this plasmid's Addgene catalogue record.]
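Description:
pcDNA3.1(+) neo with Smad5 CDS is a mammalian expression plasmid built on the pcDNA3.1 backbone (listed at about 6 kb without insert) and carrying the full-length mouse Smad5 coding sequence, an insert of roughly 1.4 kb. The CDS was placed into the polylinker by restriction cloning between NotI at the 5′ end and XhoI at the 3′ end, with both sites retained, so the insert can be excised or transferred again. The plasmid is maintained in E. coli as a high-copy plasmid under ampicillin selection. In mammalian cells the neomycin resistance marker allows G418 selection, so stable lines can be derived as well as transient transfectants.

No feature table is provided and the record does not explicitly name the promoter. pcDNA3.1(+) vectors normally drive the inserted gene from the CMV immediate-early promoter with a downstream polyadenylation signal, and a T7 promoter lies upstream of the cloning site, consistent with T7 being the listed 5′ sequencing primer. No epitope tag, reporter or fusion partner is recorded, so the construct appears to express untagged Smad5. Because only the coding sequence is included, the transcript would be expected to lack the native Smad5 untranslated regions.

Smad5 is a receptor-regulated Smad that transduces BMP signalling. The associated publication concerns miR-200 promoting the mesenchymal-to-epithelial transition by suppressing components of the Zeb2 and Snail1 repressor complexes. This suggests use in overexpressing or restoring Smad5 in cultured mammalian cells, although the record itself gives only the construct's composition as its purpose.
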