Addgene plasmid #61800: pcDNA3.1(+) neo with Smad5 CDS
Purpose: pcDNA3.1(+) with full length mouse Smad5 CDS
Depositing lab: Judy Lieberman. Depositing organization: Boston Children's Hospital. Publication: miR-200 promotes the mesenchymal to epithelial transition by suppressing multiple members of the Zeb2 and Snail1 transcriptional repressor complexes. Perdigao-Henriques R, Petrocca F, Altschuler G, Thomas MP, Le MT, Tan SM, Hide W, Lieberman J. Oncogene. 2015 Mar 23. doi: 10.1038/onc.2015.69. PubMed 25798844.
Backbone
  Vector backbone: pcDNA3.1
  Backbone size w/o insert (bp): 6000
  Vector type: Mammalian Expression
  Selectable markers: Neomycin (select with G418)
Growth in bacteria
  Bacterial resistance: Ampicillin, 100 μg/mL
  Growth temperature: 37°C
  Growth strain: DH5alpha
  Copy number: High Copy
Gene/Insert
  Gene/Insert name: Smad5 CDS
  Species: M. musculus (mouse)
  Insert size (bp): 1397
  Entrez Gene: Smad5 (a.k.a. 1110051M15Rik, Dwf-C, Madh5, MusMLP)
  Cloning method: Restriction Enzyme; 5′ cloning site NotI (not destroyed); 3′ cloning site XhoI (not destroyed)
  Sequencing primers: 5′ T7
Terms and licenses: Academic/Nonprofit Terms; Industry Terms: Not Available to Industry
How to cite: pcDNA3.1(+) neo with Smad5 CDS was a gift from Judy Lieberman (Addgene plasmid # 61800 ; http://n2t.net/addgene:61800 ; RRID:Addgene_61800)
